>Addgene plasmid #137133 | pAAV-Ef1a-Con/Foff 2.0-mCherry | depositor full sequence | sequence record 265099 | pAAV-Ef1a-Con/Foff 2.0-mCherry sequence 6626 bps
CCTGCAGGCAGCTGCGCGCTCGCTCGCTCACTGAGGCCGCCCGGGCAAAGCCCGGGCGTCGGGCGACCTT
TGGTCGCCCGGCCTCAGTGAGCGAGCGAGCGCGCAGAGAGGGAGTGGCCAACTCCATCACTAGGGGTTCC
TGCGGCCGCACGCGTAAGCTTTGCAAAGATGGATAAAGTTTTAAACAGAGAGGAATCTTTGCAGCTAATG
GACCTTCTAGGTCTTGAAAGGAGTGGGAATTGGCTCCGGTGCCCGTCAGTGGGCAGAGCGCACATCGCCC
ACAGTCCCCGAGAAGTTGGGGGGAGGGGTCGGCAATTGAACCGGTGCCTAGAGAAGGTGGCGCGGGGTAA
ACTGGGAAAGTGATGTCGTGTACTGGCTCCGCCTTTTTCCCGAGGGTGGGGGAGAACCGTATATAAGTGC
AGTAGTCGCCGTGAACGTTCTTTTTCGCAACGGGTTTGCCGCCAGAACACAGGTAAGTGCCGTGTGTGGT
TCCCGCGGGCCTGGCCTCTTTACGGGTTATGGCCCTTGCGTGCCTTGAATTACTTCCACTGGCTGCAGTA
CGTGATTCTTGATCCCGAGCTTCGGGTTGGAAGTGGGTGGGAGAGTTCGAGGCCTTGCGCTTAAGGAGCC
CCTTCGCCTCGTGCTTGAGTTGAGGCCTGGCCTGGGCGCTGGGGCCGCCGCGTGCGAATCTGGTGGCACC
TTCGCGCCTGTCTCGCTGCTTTCGATAAGTCTCTAGCCATTTAAAATTTTTGATGACCTGCTGCGACGCT
TTTTTTCTGGCAAGATAGTCTTGTAAATGCGGGCCAAGATCTGCACACTGGTATTTCGGTTTTTGGGGCC
GCGGGCGGCGACGGGGCCCGTGCGTCCCAGCGCACATGTTCGGCGAGGCGGGGCCTGCGAGCGCGGCCAC
CGAGAATCGGACGGGGGTAGTCTCAAGCTGGCCGGCCTGCTCTGGTGCCTGGCCTCGCGCCGCCGTGTAT
CGCCCCGCCCTGGGCGGCAAGGCTGGCCCGGTCGGCACCAGTTGCGTGAGCGGAAAGATGGCCGCTTCCC
GGCCCTGCTGCAGGGAGCTCAAAATGGAGGACGCGGCGCTCGGGAGAGCGGGCGGGTGAGTCACCCACAC
AAAGGAAAAGGGCCTTTCCGTCCTCAGCCGTCGCTTCATGTGACTCCACGGAGTACCGGGCGCCGTCCAG
GCACCTCGATTAGTTCTCGAGCTTTTGGAGTACGTCGTCTTTAGGTTGGGGGGAGGGGTTTTATGCGATG
GAGTTTCCCCACACTGAGTGGGTGGAGACTGAAGTTAGGCCAGCTTGGCACTTGATGTAATTCTCCTTGG
AATTTGCCCTTTTTGAGTTTGGATCTTGGTTCATTCTCAAGCCTCAGACAGTGGTTCAAAGTTTTTTTCT
TCCATTTCAGGTGTCGTGAGGATCCATAACTTCGTATAGGATACTTTATACGAAGTTATGTAGCTGGAGC
AATTTGAAAAGATTGTTGTATTACCTCTAGCTGCGCTTAATAACTTCGTATAGTATACCTTATACGAAGT
TATGTCGACCCTCCTGTACTCACCTGGGTCACGGTCACCACGCCGCCGTCCTCGAAGTTCATCACGCGCT
CCCACTTGAAGCCCTCGGGGAAGGACAGCTTCAAGTAGTCGGGGATGTCGGCGGGGTGCTTCACGTAGGC
CTTGGAGCCGTACATGAACTGAGGGGACAGGATGTCCCAGGCGAAGGGCAGGGGGCCACCCTTGGTCACC
TTCAGCTTGGCGGTCTGGGTGCCCTCGTAGGGGCGGCCCTCGCCCTCGCCCTCGATCTCGAACTCGTGGC
CGTTCACGGAGCCCTCCATGTGCACCTTGAAGCGCATGAACTCCTTGATGATGGCCATGTTATCCTCCTC
GCCCTTGCTCACCATGGTGGCACTAGTATAACTTCGTATAAAGTATCCTATACGAAGTTATTTGCCTTAA
CCCAGAAATTATCACTGTTATTCTTTAGATAGGTGCAAAGAATAACTTCGTATAAGGTATACTATACGAA
GTTATGGTACCGAAGTTCCTATTCTCTAGAAAGTATAGGAACTTCGCAGAATGGTAGCTGGATTGTAGCT
GCTATTAGCAATATGAAACCTCTTAGAAGTTCCTATTCTTCAAAAGGTATAGGAACTTCGGCGCGCCTGG
AGAGTGGCCAGCCCTTCTCATGTTCAGAGAACATGGTTAACTGGTTAAGTCATGTCGTCCCACAGGACTC
CTCCCTGCAGGACGGCGAGTTCATCTACAAGGTGAAGCTGCGCGGCACCAACTTCCCCTCCGACGGCCCC
GTAATGCAGAAGAAGACCATGGGCTGGGAGGCCTCCTCCGAGCGGATGTACCCCGAGGACGGCGCCCTGA
AGGGCGAGATCAAGCAGAGGCTGAAGCTGAAGGACGGCGGCCACTACGACGCTGAGGTCAAGACCACCTA
CAAGGCCAAGAAGCCCGTGCAGCTGCCCGGCGCCTACAACGTCAACATCAAGTTGGACATCACCTCCCAC
AACGAGGACTACACCATCGTGGAACAGTACGAACGCGCCGAGGGCCGCCACTCCACCGGCGGCATGGACG
AGCTGTACAAGTAAGCTAGCGAAGTTCCTATACTTTCTAGAGAATAGGAACTTCTAAGCAGACAATCTTG
TAATACATCAGCAGCTAGTAGATTGCTCCAGCTAGAAGTTCCTATACCTTTTGAAGAATAGGAACTTCGA
ATTCGATATCAAGCTTATCGATAATCAACCTCTGGATTACAAAATTTGTGAAAGATTGACTGGTATTCTT
AACTATGTTGCTCCTTTTACGCTATGTGGATACGCTGCTTTAATGCCTTTGTATCATGCTATTGCTTCCC
GTATGGCTTTCATTTTCTCCTCCTTGTATAAATCCTGGTTGCTGTCTCTTTATGAGGAGTTGTGGCCCGT
TGTCAGGCAACGTGGCGTGGTGTGCACTGTGTTTGCTGACGCAACCCCCACTGGTTGGGGCATTGCCACC
ACCTGTCAGCTCCTTTCCGGGACTTTCGCTTTCCCCCTCCCTATTGCCACGGCGGAACTCATCGCCGCCT
GCCTTGCCCGCTGCTGGACAGGGGCTCGGCTGTTGGGCACTGACAATTCCGTGGTGTTGTCGGGGAAATC
ATCGTCCTTTCCTTGGCTGCTCGCCTATGTTGCCACCTGGATTCTGCGCGGGACGTCCTTCTGCTACGTC
CCTTCGGCCCTCAATCCAGCGGACCTTCCTTCCCGCGGCCTGCTGCCGGCTCTGCGGCCTCTTCCGCGTC
TTCGCCTTCGCCCTCAGACGAGTCGGATCTCCCTTTGGGCCGCCTCCCCGCATCGATACCGAGCGCTGCT
CGAGAGATCTACGGGTGGCATCCCTGTGACCCCTCCCCAGTGCCTCTCCTGGCCCTGGAAGTTGCCACTC
CAGTGCCCACCAGCCTTGTCCTAATAAAATTAAGTTGCATCATTTTGTCTGACTAGGTGTCCTTCTATAA
TATTATGGGGTGGAGGGGGGTGGTATGGAGCAAGGGGCAAGTTGGGAAGACAACCTGTAGGGCCTGCGGG
GTCTATTGGGAACCAAGCTGGAGTGCAGTGGCACAATCTTGGCTCACTGCAATCTCCGCCTCCTGGGTTC
AAGCGATTCTCCTGCCTCAGCCTCCCGAGTTGTTGGGATTCCAGGCATGCATGACCAGGCTCAGCTAATT
TTTGTTTTTTTGGTAGAGACGGGGTTTCACCATATTGGCCAGGCTGGTCTCCAACTCCTAATCTCAGGTG
ATCTACCCACCTTGGCCTCCCAAATTGCTGGGATTACAGGCGTGAACCACTGCTCCCTTCCCTGTCCTTC
TGATTTTGTAGGTAACCACGTGCGGACCGAGCGGCCGCAGGAACCCCTAGTGATGGAGTTGGCCACTCCC
TCTCTGCGCGCTCGCTCGCTCACTGAGGCCGGGCGACCAAAGGTCGCCCGACGCCCGGGCTTTGCCCGGG
CGGCCTCAGTGAGCGAGCGAGCGCGCAGCTGCCTGCAGGGGCGCCTGATGCGGTATTTTCTCCTTACGCA
TCTGTGCGGTATTTCACACCGCATA
[142 nt withheld, positions 4086-4227]
C
[141 nt withheld, positions 4229-4369]
CCTTTGACGTTGGAGTCCACGTTCTTT
[37 nt withheld, positions 4397-4433]
ACCCTATCTCGGGCTATTCTTTTGATTTATAAGGGATTTTGCCGATTTCGGCCTATTGGTTAAAAAATGA
GCTGATTTAACAAAAATTTAACGCGAATTTTAACAAAATATTAACGTTTACAATTTTATGGTGCACTCTC
AGTACAATCTGCTCTGATGCCGCATAGTTAAGCCAGCCCCGACACCCGCCAACACCCGCTGACGCGCCCT
GACGGGCTTGTCTGCTCCCGGCATCCGCTTACAGACAAGCTGTGACCGTCTCCGGGAGCTGCATGTGTCA
GAGGTTTTCACCGTCATCACCGAAACGCGCGAGACGAAAGGGCCTCGTGATACGCCTATTTTTATAGGTT
AATGTCATGATAATAATGGTTTCTTAGACGTCAGGTGGCACTTTTCGGGGAAATGTGCGCGGAACCCCTA
TTTGTTTATTTTTCTAAATACATTCAAATATGTATCCGCTCATGAGACAATAACCCTGATAAATGCTTCA
ATAATATTGAAAAAGGAAGAGTATGAGTATTCAACATTTCCGTGTCGCCCTTATTCCCTTTTTTGCGGCA
TTTTGCCTTCCTGTTTTTGCTCACCCAGAAACGCTGGTGAAAGTAAAAGATGCTGAAGATCAGTTGGGTG
CACGAGTGGGTTACATCGAACTGGATCTCAACAGCGGTAAGATCCTTGAGAGTTTTCGCCCCGAAGAACG
TTTTCCAATGATGAGCACTTTTAAAGTTCTGCTATGTGGCGCGGTATTATCCCGTATTGACGCCGGGCAA
GAGCAACTCGGTCGCCGCATACACTATTCTCAGAATGACTTGGTTGAGTACTCACCAGTCACAGAAAAGC
ATCTTACGGATGGCATGACAGTAAGAGAATTATGCAGTGCTGCCATAACCATGAGTGATAACACTGCGGC
CAACTTACTTCTGACAACGATCGGAGGACCGAAGGAGCTAACCGCTTTTTTGCACAACATGGGGGATCAT
GTAACTCGCCTTGATCGTTGGGAACCGGAGCTGAATGAAGCCATACCAAACGACGAGCGTGACACCACGA
TGCCTGTAGCAATGGCAACAACGTTGCGCAAACTATTAACTGGCGAACTACTTACTCTAGCTTCCCGGCA
ACAATTAATAGACTGGATGGAGGCGGATAAAGTTGCAGGACCACTTCTGCGCTCGGCCCTTCCGGCTGGC
TGGTTTATTGCTGATAAATCTGGAGCCGGTGAGCGTGGGTCTCGCGGTATCATTGCAGCACTGGGGCCAG
ATGGTAAGCCCTCCCGTATCGTAGTTATCTACACGACGGGGAGTCAGGCAACTATGGATGAACGAAATAG
ACAGATCGCTGAGATAGGTGCCTCACTGATTAAGCATTGGTAACTGTCAGACCAAGTTTACTCATATATA
CTTTAGATTGATTTAAAACTTCATTTTTAATTTAAAAGGATCTAGGTGAAGATCCTTTTTGATAATCTCA
TGACCAAAATCCCTTAACGTGAGTTTTCGTTCCACTGAGCGTCAGACCCCGTAGAAAAGATCAAAGGATC
TTCTTGAGATCCTTTTTTTCTGCGCGTAATCTGCTGCTTGCAAACAAAAAAACCACCGCTACCAGCGGTG
GTTTGTTTGCCGGATCAAGAGCTACCAACTCTTTTTCCGAAGGTAACTGGCTTCAGCAGAGCGCAGATAC
CAAATACTGTCCTTCTAGTGTAGCCGTAGTTAGGCCACCACTTCAAGAACTCTGTAGCACCGCCTACATA
CCTCGCTCTGCTAATCCTGTTACCAGTGGCTGCTGCCAGTGGCGATAAGTCGTGTCTTACCGGGTTGGAC
TCAAGACGATAGTTACCGGATAAGGCGCAGCGGTCGGGCTGAACGGGGGGTTCGTGCACACAGCCCAGCT
TGGAGCGAACGACCTACACCGAACTGAGATACCTACAGCGTGAGCTATGAGAAAGCGCCACGCTTCCCGA
AGGGAGAAAGGCGGACAGGTATCCGGTAAGCGGCAGGGTCGGAACAGGAGAGCGCACGAGGGAGCTTCCA
GGGGGAAACGCCTGGTATCTTTATAGTCCTGTCGGGTTTCGCCACCTCTGACTTGAGCGTCGATTTTTGT
GATGCTCGTCAGGGGGGCGGAGCCTATGGAAAAACGCCAGCAACGCGGCCTTTTTACGGTTCCTGGCCTT
TTGCTGGCCTTTTGCTCACATGT
Features (pLannotate 1.2.2; 26 found; start..end, strand, type, name):
      1..141     -  repeat_region  AAV2 ITR: inverted terminal repeat of adeno-associated virus serotype 2 inverted
    169..235     +  CDS            small t antigen (fragment): SV40 (simian virus 40) small t antigen
    261..472     +  promoter       EF-1α core promoter: core promoter for human elongation factor EF-1α
    473..581     +  intron         EF-1α intron A (fragment): intron upstream of the start codon of human EF-1α
   1207..1410    +  intron         EF-1α intron A: truncated intron upstream of the start codon of human EF-1α
   1426..1459    +  protein_bind   lox2272: Cre-mediated recombination occurs in the 8-bp core sequence (GGATACTT). lox2272 sites are compatible with each other, but incompatible with loxP or loxN sites (Lee and Saito, 1988). Cre recombinase
   1510..1543    +  protein_bind   loxN: Cre-mediated recombination occurs in the 8-bp core sequence (GTATACCT). loxN sites are compatible with each other, but incompatible with loxP or lox2272 sites. Cre recombinase
   1555..1905    -  CDS            mCherry (fragment): mCherry is a basic (constitutively fluorescent) red fluorescent protein published in 2004, derived from Discosoma sp.. It is reported to be a very rapidly-maturing monomer with low acid sensitivity.
   1918..1951    -  protein_bind   lox2272: Cre-mediated recombination occurs in the 8-bp core sequence (GGATACTT). lox2272 sites are compatible with each other, but incompatible with loxP or loxN sites (Lee and Saito, 1988). Cre recombinase
   1952..2001    -  intron         β-globin intron (fragment): internally truncated intron from human β-globin
   2002..2035    -  protein_bind   loxN: Cre-mediated recombination occurs in the 8-bp core sequence (GTATACCT). loxN sites are compatible with each other, but incompatible with loxP or lox2272 sites. Cre recombinase
   2042..2075    +  protein_bind   FRT (minimal): supports FLP-mediated excision but not integration (Turan and Bode, 2011) FLP recombinase from the Saccharomyces cerevisiae 2μ plasmid
   2076..2125    -  intron         β-globin intron (fragment): internally truncated intron from human β-globin
   2227..2601    +  CDS            Blue102 (fragment): Blue102 is a fluorescent protein published in 2010, derived from Discosoma sp..
   2611..2644    -  protein_bind   FRT (minimal): supports FLP-mediated excision but not integration (Turan and Bode, 2011) FLP recombinase from the Saccharomyces cerevisiae 2μ plasmid
   2729..2753    +  misc_feature   MCS (fragment): pBluescript multiple cloning site
   2753..3341    +  misc_feature   WPRE: woodchuck hepatitis virus posttranscriptional regulatory element
   3373..3849    +  polyA_signal   hGH poly(A) signal: human growth hormone polyadenylation signal
   3889..4029    +  repeat_region  AAV2 ITR: inverted terminal repeat of adeno-associated virus serotype 2 inverted
   4034..4085    -  misc_feature   bom (fragment): basis of mobility region from pBR322
   4104..4484    +  rep_origin     M13 ori (sequence partly withheld): M13 bacteriophage origin of replication; arrow indicates direction of (+) strand synthesis
   4560..4609    -  misc_feature   bom (fragment): basis of mobility region from pBR322
   4711..4746    -  CDS            rop (fragment): Rop protein, which maintains plasmids at low copy number; rop
   4841..4945    +  promoter       AmpR promoter: bla
   4946..5806    +  CDS            AmpR: β-lactamase; bla; confers resistance to ampicillin, carbenicillin, and related antibiotics
   5977..6565    +  rep_origin     ori: high-copy-number ColE1/pMB1/pBR322/pUC origin of replication
