>Addgene plasmid #137133 | pAAV-Ef1a-Con/Foff 2.0-mCherry | addgene full sequence | sequence record 271932 | Addgene NGS Result
CATGTCCTGCAGGCAGCTGCGCGCTCGCTCGCTCACTGAGGCCGCCCGGGCGTCGGGCGACCTTTGGTCG
CCCGGCCTCAGTGAGCGAGCGAGCGCGCAGAGAGGGAGTGGCCAACTCCATCACTAGGGGTTCCTGCGGC
CGCACGCGTAAGCTTTGCAAAGATGGATAAAGTTTTAAACAGAGAGGAATCTTTGCAGCTAATGGACCTT
CTAGGTCTTGAAAGGAGTGGGAATTGGCTCCGGTGCCCGTCAGTGGGCAGAGCGCACATCGCCCACAGTC
CCCGAGAAGTTGGGGGGAGGGGTCGGCAATTGAACCGGTGCCTAGAGAAGGTGGCGCGGGGTAAACTGGG
AAAGTGATGTCGTGTACTGGCTCCGCCTTTTTCCCGAGGGTGGGGGAGAACCGTATATAAGTGCAGTAGT
CGCCGTGAACGTTCTTTTTCGCAACGGGTTTGCCGCCAGAACACAGGTAAGTGCCGTGTGTGGTTCCCGC
GGGCCTGGCCTCTTTACGGGTTATGGCCCTTGCGTGCCTTGAATTACTTCCACCTGGCTGCAGTACGTGA
TTCTTGATCCCGAGCTTCGGGTTGGAAGTGGGTGGGAGAGTTCGAGGCCTTGCGCTTAAGGAGCCCCTTC
GCCTCGTGCTTGAGTTGAGGCCTGGCCTGGGCGCTGGGGCCGCCGCGTGCGAATCTGGTGGCACCTTCGC
GCCTGTCTCGCTGCTTTCGATAAGTCTCTAGCCATTTAAAATTTTTGATGACCTGCTGCGACGCTTTTTT
TCTGGCAAGATAGTCTTGTAAATGCGGGCCAAGATCTGCACACTGGTATTTCGGTTTTTGGGGCCGCGGG
CGGCGACGGGGCCCGTGCGTCCCAGCGCACATGTTCGGCGAGGCGGGGCCTGCGAGCGCGGCCACCGAGA
ATCGGACGGGGGTAGTCTCAAGCTGGCCGGCCTGCTCTGGTGCCTGGCCTCGCGCCGCCGTGTATCGCCC
CGCCCTGGGCGGCAAGGCTGGCCCGGTCGGCACCAGTTGCGTGAGCGGAAAGATGGCCGCTTCCCGGCCC
TGCTGCAGGGAGCTCAAAATGGAGGACGCGGCGCTCGGGAGAGCGGGCGGGTGAGTCACCCACACAAAGG
AAAAGGGCCTTTCCGTCCTCAGCCGTCGCTTCATGTGACTCCACGGAGTACCGGGCGCCGTCCAGGCACC
TCGATTAGTTCTCGAGCTTTTGGAGTACGTCGTCTTTAGGTTGGGGGGAGGGGTTTTATGCGATGGAGTT
TCCCCACACTGAGTGGGTGGAGACTGAAGTTAGGCCAGCTTGGCACTTGATGTAATTCTCCTTGGAATTT
GCCCTTTTTGAGTTTGGATCTTGGTTCATTCTCAAGCCTCAGACAGTGGTTCAAAGTTTTTTTCTTCCAT
TTCAGGTGTCGTGAGGATCCATAACTTCGTATAGGATACTTTATACGAAGTTATGTAGCTGGAGCAATTT
GAAAAGATTGTTGTATTACCTCTAGCTGCGCTTAATAACTTCGTATAGTATACCTTATACGAAGTTATGT
CGACCCTCCTGTACTCACCTGGGTCACGGTCACCACGCCGCCGTCCTCGAAGTTCATCACGCGCTCCCAC
TTGAAGCCCTCGGGGAAGGACAGCTTCAAGTAGTCGGGGATGTCGGCGGGGTGCTTCACGTAGGCCTTGG
AGCCGTACATGAACTGAGGGGACAGGATGTCCCAGGCGAAGGGCAGGGGGCCACCCTTGGTCACCTTCAG
CTTGGCGGTCTGGGTGCCCTCGTAGGGGCGGCCCTCGCCCTCGCCCTCGATCTCGAACTCGTGGCCGTTC
ACGGAGCCCTCCATGTGCACCTTGAAGCGCATGAACTCCTTGATGATGGCCATGTTATCCTCCTCGCCCT
TGCTCACCATGGTGGCACTAGTATAACTTCGTATAAAGTATCCTATACGAAGTTATTTGCCTTAACCCAG
AAATTATCACTGTTATTCTTTAGATAGGTGCAAAGAATAACTTCGTATAAGGTATACTATACGAAGTTAT
GGTACCGAAGTTCCTATTCTCTAGAAAGTATAGGAACTTCGCAGAATGGTAGCTGGATTGTAGCTGCTAT
TAGCAATATGAAACCTCTTAGAAGTTCCTATTCTTCAAAAGGTATAGGAACTTCGGCGCGCCTGGAGAGT
GGCCAGCCCTTCTCATGTTCAGAGAACATGGTTAACTGGTTAAGTCATGTCGTCCCACAGGACTCCTCCC
TGCAGGACGGCGAGTTCATCTACAAGGTGAAGCTGCGCGGCACCAACTTCCCCTCCGACGGCCCCGTAAT
GCAGAAGAAGACCATGGGCTGGGAGGCCTCCTCCGAGCGGATGTACCCCGAGGACGGCGCCCTGAAGGGC
GAGATCAAGCAGAGGCTGAAGCTGAAGGACGGCGGCCACTACGACGCTGAGGTCAAGACCACCTACAAGG
CCAAGAAGCCCGTGCAGCTGCCCGGCGCCTACAACGTCAACATCAAGTTGGACATCACCTCCCACAACGA
GGACTACACCATCGTGGAACAGTACGAACGCGCCGAGGGCCGCCACTCCACCGGCGGCATGGACGAGCTG
TACAAGTAAGCTAGCGAAGTTCCTATACTTTCTAGAGAATAGGAACTTCTAAGCAGACAATCTTGTAATA
CATCAGCAGCTAGTAGATTGCTCCAGCTAGAAGTTCCTATACCTTTTGAAGAATAGGAACTTCGAATTCG
ATATCAAGCTTATCGATAATCAACCTCTGGATTACAAAATTTGTGAAAGATTGACTGGTATTCTTAACTA
TGTTGCTCCTTTTACGCTATGTGGATACGCTGCTTTAATGCCTTTGTATCATGCTATTGCTTCCCGTATG
GCTTTCATTTTCTCCTCCTTGTATAAATCCTGGTTGCTGTCTCTTTATGAGGAGTTGTGGCCCGTTGTCA
GGCAACGTGGCGTGGTGTGCACTGTGTTTGCTGACGCAACCCCCACTGGTTGGGGCATTGCCACCACCTG
TCAGCTCCTTTCCGGGACTTTCGCTTTCCCCCTCCCTATTGCCACGGCGGAACTCATCGCCGCCTGCCTT
GCCCGCTGCTGGACAGGGGCTCGGCTGTTGGGCACTGACAATTCCGTGGTGTTGTCGGGGAAATCATCGT
CCTTTCCTTGGCTGCTCGCCTATGTTGCCACCTGGATTCTGCGCGGGACGTCCTTCTGCTACGTCCCTTC
GGCCCTCAATCCAGCGGACCTTCCTTCCCGCGGCCTGCTGCCGGCTCTGCGGCCTCTTCCGCGTCTTCGC
CTTCGCCCTCAGACGAGTCGGATCTCCCTTTGGGCCGCCTCCCCGCATCGATACCGAGCGCTGCTCGAGA
GATCTACGGGTGGCATCCCTGTGACCCCTCCCCAGTGCCTCTCCTGGCCCTGGAAGTTGCCACTCCAGTG
CCCACCAGCCTTGTCCTAATAAAATTAAGTTGCATCATTTTGTCTGACTAGGTGTCCTTCTATAATATTA
TGGGGTGGAGGGGGGTGGTATGGAGCAAGGGGCAAGTTGGGAAGACAACCTGTAGGGCCTGCGGGGTCTA
TTGGGAACCAAGCTGGAGTGCAGTGGCACAATCTTGGCTCACTGCAATCTCCGCCTCCTGGGTTCAAGCG
ATTCTCCTGCCTCAGCCTCCCGAGTTGTTGGGATTCCAGGCATGCATGACCAGGCTCAGCTAATTTTTGT
TTTTTTGGTAGAGACGGGGTTTCACCATATTGGCCAGGCTGGTCTCCAACTCCTAATCTCAGGTGATCTA
CCCACCTTGGCCTCCCAAATTGCTGGGATTACAGGCGTGAACCACTGCTCCCTTCCCTGTCCTTCTGATT
TTGTAGGTAACCACGTGCGGACCGAGCGGCCGCAGGAACCCCTAGTGATGGAGTTGGCCACTCCCTCTCT
GCGCGCTCGCTCGCTCACTGAGGCCGGGCGACCAAAGGTCGCCCGACGCCCGGGCTTTGCCCGGGCGGCC
TCAGTGAGCGAGCGAGCGCGCAGCTGCCTGCAGGGGCGCCTGATGCGGTATTTTCTCCTTACGCATCTGT
GCGGTATTTCACACCGCATA
[95 nt withheld, positions 4081-4175]
T
[46 nt withheld, positions 4177-4222]
C
[141 nt withheld, positions 4224-4364]
CCTTTGACGTTGGAGTCCACGTTCTTT
[37 nt withheld, positions 4392-4428]
ACTCTATCTCGGGCTATTCTTTTGATTTATAAGGGATTTTGCCGATTTCGGTCTATTGGTTAAAAAATGA
GCTGATTTAACAAAAATTTAACGCGAATTTTAACAAAATATTAACGTTTACAATTTTATGGTGCACTCTC
AGTACAATCTGCTCTGATGCCGCATAGTTAAGCCAGCCCCGACACCCGCCAACACCCGCTGACGCGCCCT
GACGGGCTTGTCTGCTCCCGGCATCCGCTTACAGACAAGCTGTGACCGTCTCCGGGAGCTGCATGTGTCA
GAGGTTTTCACCGTCATCACCGAAACGCGCGAGACGAAAGGGCCTCGTGATACGCCTATTTTTATAGGTT
AATGTCATGATAATAATGGTTTCTTAGACGTCAGGTGGCACTTTTCGGGGAAATGTGCGCGGAACCCCTA
TTTGTTTATTTTTCTAAATACATTCAAATATGTATCCGCTCATGAGACAATAACCCTGATAAATGCTTCA
ATAATATTGAAAAAGGAAGAGTATGAGTATTCAACATTTCCGTGTCGCCCTTATTCCCTTTTTTGCGGCA
TTTTGCCTTCCTGTTTTTGCTCACCCAGAAACGCTGGTGAAAGTAAAAGATGCTGAAGATCAGTTGGGTG
CACGAGTGGGTTACATCGAACTGGATCTCAACAGCGGTAAGATCCTTGAGAGTTTTCGCCCCGAAGAACG
TTTTCCAATGATGAGCACTTTTAAAGTTCTGCTATGTGGCGCGGTATTATCCCGTATTGACGCCGGGCAA
GAGCAACTCGGTCGCCGCATACACTATTCTCAGAATGACTTGGTTGAGTACTCACCAGTCACAGAAAAGC
ATCTTACGGATGGCATGACAGTAAGAGAATTATGCAGTGCTGCCATAACCATGAGTGATAACACTGCGGC
CAACTTACTTCTGACAACGATCGGAGGACCGAAGGAGCTAACCGCTTTTTTGCACAACATGGGGGATCAT
GTAACTCGCCTTGATCGTTGGGAACCGGAGCTGAATGAAGCCATACCAAACGACGAGCGTGACACCACGA
TGCCTGTAGCAATGGCAACAACGTTGCGCAAACTATTAACTGGCGAACTACTTACTCTAGCTTCCCGGCA
ACAATTAATAGACTGGATGGAGGCGGATAAAGTTGCAGGACCACTTCTGCGCTCGGCCCTTCCGGCTGGC
TGGTTTATTGCTGATAAATCTGGAGCCGGTGAGCGTGGGTCTCGCGGTATCATTGCAGCACTGGGGCCAG
ATGGTAAGCCCTCCCGTATCGTAGTTATCTACACGACGGGGAGTCAGGCAACTATGGATGAACGAAATAG
ACAGATCGCTGAGATAGGTGCCTCACTGATTAAGCATTGGTAACTGTCAGACCAAGTTTACTCATATATA
CTTTAGATTGATTTAAAACTTCATTTTTAATTTAAAAGGATCTAGGTGAAGATCCTTTTTGATAATCTCA
TGACCAAAATCCCTTAACGTGAGTTTTCGTTCCACTGAGCGTCAGACCCCGTAGAAAAGATCAAAGGATC
TTCTTGAGATCCTTTTTTTCTGCGCGTAATCTGCTGCTTGCAAACAAAAAAACCACCGCTACCAGCGGTG
GTTTGTTTGCCGGATCAAGAGCTACCAACTCTTTTTCCGAAGGTAACTGGCTTCAGCAGAGCGCAGATAC
CAAATACTGTTCTTCTAGTGTAGCCGTAGTTAGGCCACCACTTCAAGAACTCTGTAGCACCGCCTACATA
CCTCGCTCTGCTAATCCTGTTACCAGTGGCTGCTGCCAGTGGCGATAAGTCGTGTCTTACCGGGTTGGAC
TCAAGACGATAGTTACCGGATAAGGCGCAGCGGTCGGGCTGAACGGGGGGTTCGTGCACACAGCCCAGCT
TGGAGCGAACGACCTACACCGAACTGAGATACCTACAGCGTGAGCTATGAGAAAGCGCCACGCTTCCCGA
AGGGAGAAAGGCGGACAGGTATCCGGTAAGCGGCAGGGTCGGAACAGGAGAGCGCACGAGGGAGCTTCCA
GGGGGAAACGCCTGGTATCTTTATAGTCCTGTCGGGTTTCGCCACCTCTGACTTGAGCGTCGATTTTTGT
GATGCTCGTCAGGGGGGCGGAGCCTATGGAAAAACGCCAGCAACGCGGCCTTTTTACGGTTCCTGGCCTT
TTGCTGGCCTTTTGCTCA
Features (pLannotate 1.2.2; 25 found; start..end, strand, type, name):
     17..44      +  repeat_region  AAV2 ITR (fragment): inverted terminal repeat of adeno-associated virus serotype 2 inverted
     73..100     +  repeat_region  AAV2 ITR (fragment): inverted terminal repeat of adeno-associated virus serotype 2 inverted
    163..229     +  CDS            small t antigen (fragment): SV40 (simian virus 40) small t antigen
    236..1414    +  promoter       EF-1α promoter: strong constitutive promoter for human elongation factor EF-1α
   1421..1454    +  protein_bind   lox2272: Cre-mediated recombination occurs in the 8-bp core sequence (GGATACTT). lox2272 sites are compatible with each other, but incompatible with loxP or loxN sites (Lee and Saito, 1988). Cre recombinase
   1505..1538    +  protein_bind   loxN: Cre-mediated recombination occurs in the 8-bp core sequence (GTATACCT). loxN sites are compatible with each other, but incompatible with loxP or lox2272 sites. Cre recombinase
   1550..1900    -  CDS            mCherry (fragment): mCherry is a basic (constitutively fluorescent) red fluorescent protein published in 2004, derived from Discosoma sp.. It is reported to be a very rapidly-maturing monomer with low acid sensitivity.
   1913..1946    -  protein_bind   lox2272: Cre-mediated recombination occurs in the 8-bp core sequence (GGATACTT). lox2272 sites are compatible with each other, but incompatible with loxP or loxN sites (Lee and Saito, 1988). Cre recombinase
   1947..1996    -  intron         β-globin intron (fragment): internally truncated intron from human β-globin
   1997..2030    -  protein_bind   loxN: Cre-mediated recombination occurs in the 8-bp core sequence (GTATACCT). loxN sites are compatible with each other, but incompatible with loxP or lox2272 sites. Cre recombinase
   2037..2070    +  protein_bind   FRT (minimal): supports FLP-mediated excision but not integration (Turan and Bode, 2011) FLP recombinase from the Saccharomyces cerevisiae 2μ plasmid
   2071..2120    -  intron         β-globin intron (fragment): internally truncated intron from human β-globin
   2222..2596    +  CDS            Blue102 (fragment): Blue102 is a fluorescent protein published in 2010, derived from Discosoma sp..
   2606..2639    -  protein_bind   FRT (minimal): supports FLP-mediated excision but not integration (Turan and Bode, 2011) FLP recombinase from the Saccharomyces cerevisiae 2μ plasmid
   2724..2748    +  misc_feature   MCS (fragment): pBluescript multiple cloning site
   2748..3336    +  misc_feature   WPRE: woodchuck hepatitis virus posttranscriptional regulatory element
   3368..3844    +  polyA_signal   hGH poly(A) signal: human growth hormone polyadenylation signal
   3884..4024    +  repeat_region  AAV2 ITR: inverted terminal repeat of adeno-associated virus serotype 2 inverted
   4029..4080    -  misc_feature   bom (fragment): basis of mobility region from pBR322
   4099..4554    +  rep_origin     f1 ori (sequence partly withheld): f1 bacteriophage origin of replication; arrow indicates direction of (+) strand synthesis
   4555..4604    -  misc_feature   bom (fragment): basis of mobility region from pBR322
   4706..4741    -  CDS            rop (fragment): Rop protein, which maintains plasmids at low copy number; rop
   4836..4940    +  promoter       AmpR promoter: bla
   4941..5801    +  CDS            AmpR: β-lactamase; bla; confers resistance to ampicillin, carbenicillin, and related antibiotics
   5972..6560    +  rep_origin     ori: high-copy-number ColE1/pMB1/pBR322/pUC origin of replication
