[The description below was written by a language model from this plasmid's Addgene catalogue record and pLannotate feature annotations shown in this document.]
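Description:
pAAV-Ef1a-Con/Foff 2.0-mCherry is an AAV2-based transfer plasmid from the INTRSECT 2.0 intersectional expression series, designed to produce mCherry only in cells that express Cre and do not express Flp. It is maintained in E. coli through a high-copy ColE1/pUC-type origin with ampicillin resistance (AmpR), and the backbone also carries an f1/M13 phage origin. The expression cassette lies between two AAV2 inverted terminal repeats, which allow it to be packaged into recombinant AAV. In the sequencing-derived record the 5′ ITR is annotated only as short fragments, whereas the depositor sequence shows it intact. This may reflect the difficulty of reading through ITRs, though the record does not explain it.

Within the ITRs, the human EF-1α promoter with its intron drives the roughly 1.3 kb payload, followed by WPRE, which enhances transcript expression, and the human growth hormone polyadenylation signal. The mCherry coding sequence is split into two pieces separated by intron sequence annotated as β-globin-derived. One piece sits in reverse orientation, flanked by opposing pairs of the mutually incompatible lox2272 and loxN sites, a double-floxed inverted arrangement in which Cre flips the segment into sense orientation and locks it there. The other piece is annotated by similarity as a "Blue102" Discosoma-derived protein fragment but presumably represents the rest of mCherry. It is in forward orientation between annotated FRT sites in opposing orientation, so Flp would invert it and disrupt the reading frame. After Cre action alone, splicing can remove the intron and its embedded recombinase sites to yield an intact mCherry transcript. The construct is used for viral fluorescent labelling of genetically defined cell populations in mammals.
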