Addgene plasmid #137133: pAAV-Ef1a-Con/Foff 2.0-mCherry
Purpose: Intersectional viral expression of mCherry in cells expressing Cre AND NOT Flp
Depositing lab: Karl Deisseroth & INTRSECT 2.0 Project. Depositing organization: Stanford University. Publication: Comprehensive Dual- and Triple-Feature Intersectional Single-Vector Delivery of Diverse Functional Payloads to Cells of Behaving Mammals. Fenno LE, Ramakrishnan C, Kim YS, Evans KE, Lo M, Vesuna S, Inoue M, Cheung KYM, Yuen E, Pichamoorthy N, Hong ASO, Deisseroth K. Neuron. 2020 Jun 20. pii: S0896-6273(20)30432-3. doi: 10.1016/j.neuron.2020.06.003. PubMed 32574559.
Backbone
  Vector backbone: AAV2-EF1a-WPRE
  Backbone size w/o insert (bp): 5300
  Vector type: AAV, Cre/Lox, Synthetic Biology ; Flp/FRT
Growth in bacteria
  Bacterial resistance: Ampicillin, 100 μg/mL
  Growth temperature: 37°C
  Growth strain: NEB Stable
  Copy number: High Copy
Gene/Insert
  Gene/Insert name: Con/Foff 2.0-mCherry
  Species: Synthetic; Prokaryotic
  Insert size (bp): 1300
  Mutation: n/a
  Promoter: EF1a
  Cloning method: Restriction Enzyme; 5′ cloning site BamHI (unknown if destroyed); 3′ cloning site EcoRI (unknown if destroyed)
  Sequencing primers: 5′ TGGAATTTGCCCTTTTTGAG; 3′ GGGCCACAACTCCTCATAAA
Terms and licenses: Academic/Nonprofit Terms; Industry Terms: Not Available to Industry
Depositor comments: Additional sequencing primers: Intron 1F GGGACGACATGACTTAACCAG; Intron 1R CCAGCCCTTCTCATGTTCAG
How to cite: pAAV-Ef1a-Con/Foff 2.0-mCherry was a gift from Karl Deisseroth & INTRSECT 2.0 Project (Addgene plasmid # 137133 ; http://n2t.net/addgene:137133 ; RRID:Addgene_137133) For viral preps, please replace (Addgene plasmid # 137133) in the above sentence with: (Addgene viral prep # 137133-AAV8)
