>Addgene plasmid #137133 | pAAV-Ef1a-Con/Foff 2.0-mCherry | depositor partial sequence | sequence record 264979 | Promoter through WPRE
AAGCTTTGCAAAGATGGATAAAGTTTTAAACAGAGAGGAATCTTTGCAGCTAATGGACCTTCTAGGTCTT
GAAAGGAGTGGGAATTGGCTCCGGTGCCCGTCAGTGGGCAGAGCGCACATCGCCCACAGTCCCCGAGAAG
TTGGGGGGAGGGGTCGGCAATTGAACCGGTGCCTAGAGAAGGTGGCGCGGGGTAAACTGGGAAAGTGATG
TCGTGTACTGGCTCCGCCTTTTTCCCGAGGGTGGGGGAGAACCGTATATAAGTGCAGTAGTCGCCGTGAA
CGTTCTTTTTCGCAACGGGTTTGCCGCCAGAACACAGGTAAGTGCCGTGTGTGGTTCCCGCGGGCCTGGC
CTCTTTACGGGTTATGGCCCTTGCGTGCCTTGAATTACTTCCACTGGCTGCAGTACGTGATTCTTGATCC
CGAGCTTCGGGTTGGAAGTGGGTGGGAGAGTTCGAGGCCTTGCGCTTAAGGAGCCCCTTCGCCTCGTGCT
TGAGTTGAGGCCTGGCCTGGGCGCTGGGGCCGCCGCGTGCGAATCTGGTGGCACCTTCGCGCCTGTCTCG
CTGCTTTCGATAAGTCTCTAGCCATTTAAAATTTTTGATGACCTGCTGCGACGCTTTTTTTCTGGCAAGA
TAGTCTTGTAAATGCGGGCCAAGATCTGCACACTGGTATTTCGGTTTTTGGGGCCGCGGGCGGCGACGGG
GCCCGTGCGTCCCAGCGCACATGTTCGGCGAGGCGGGGCCTGCGAGCGCGGCCACCGAGAATCGGACGGG
GGTAGTCTCAAGCTGGCCGGCCTGCTCTGGTGCCTGGCCTCGCGCCGCCGTGTATCGCCCCGCCCTGGGC
GGCAAGGCTGGCCCGGTCGGCACCAGTTGCGTGAGCGGAAAGATGGCCGCTTCCCGGCCCTGCTGCAGGG
AGCTCAAAATGGAGGACGCGGCGCTCGGGAGAGCGGGCGGGTGAGTCACCCACACAAAGGAAAAGGGCCT
TTCCGTCCTCAGCCGTCGCTTCATGTGACTCCACGGAGTACCGGGCGCCGTCCAGGCACCTCGATTAGTT
CTCGAGCTTTTGGAGTACGTCGTCTTTAGGTTGGGGGGAGGGGTTTTATGCGATGGAGTTTCCCCACACT
GAGTGGGTGGAGACTGAAGTTAGGCCAGCTTGGCACTTGATGTAATTCTCCTTGGAATTTGCCCTTTTTG
AGTTTGGATCTTGGTTCATTCTCAAGCCTCAGACAGTGGTTCAAAGTTTTTTTCTTCCATTTCAGGTGTC
GTGAGGATCCATAACTTCGTATAGGATACTTTATACGAAGTTATGTAGCTGGAGCAATTTGAAAAGATTG
TTGTATTACCTCTAGCTGCGCTTAATAACTTCGTATAGTATACCTTATACGAAGTTATGTCGACCCTCCT
GTACTCACCTGGGTCACGGTCACCACGCCGCCGTCCTCGAAGTTCATCACGCGCTCCCACTTGAAGCCCT
CGGGGAAGGACAGCTTCAAGTAGTCGGGGATGTCGGCGGGGTGCTTCACGTAGGCCTTGGAGCCGTACAT
GAACTGAGGGGACAGGATGTCCCAGGCGAAGGGCAGGGGGCCACCCTTGGTCACCTTCAGCTTGGCGGTC
TGGGTGCCCTCGTAGGGGCGGCCCTCGCCCTCGCCCTCGATCTCGAACTCGTGGCCGTTCACGGAGCCCT
CCATGTGCACCTTGAAGCGCATGAACTCCTTGATGATGGCCATGTTATCCTCCTCGCCCTTGCTCACCAT
GGTGGCACTAGTATAACTTCGTATAAAGTATCCTATACGAAGTTATTTGCCTTAACCCAGAAATTATCAC
TGTTATTCTTTAGATAGGTGCAAAGAATAACTTCGTATAAGGTATACTATACGAAGTTATGGTACCGAAG
TTCCTATTCTCTAGAAAGTATAGGAACTTCGCAGAATGGTAGCTGGATTGTAGCTGCTATTAGCAATATG
AAACCTCTTAGAAGTTCCTATTCTTCAAAAGGTATAGGAACTTCGGCGCGCCTGGAGAGTGGCCAGCCCT
TCTCATGTTCAGAGAACATGGTTAACTGGTTAAGTCATGTCGTCCCACAGGACTCCTCCCTGCAGGACGG
CGAGTTCATCTACAAGGTGAAGCTGCGCGGCACCAACTTCCCCTCCGACGGCCCCGTAATGCAGAAGAAG
ACCATGGGCTGGGAGGCCTCCTCCGAGCGGATGTACCCCGAGGACGGCGCCCTGAAGGGCGAGATCAAGC
AGAGGCTGAAGCTGAAGGACGGCGGCCACTACGACGCTGAGGTCAAGACCACCTACAAGGCCAAGAAGCC
CGTGCAGCTGCCCGGCGCCTACAACGTCAACATCAAGTTGGACATCACCTCCCACAACGAGGACTACACC
ATCGTGGAACAGTACGAACGCGCCGAGGGCCGCCACTCCACCGGCGGCATGGACGAGCTGTACAAGTAAG
CTAGCGAAGTTCCTATACTTTCTAGAGAATAGGAACTTCTAAGCAGACAATCTTGTAATACATCAGCAGC
TAGTAGATTGCTCCAGCTAGAAGTTCCTATACCTTTTGAAGAATAGGAACTTCGAATTCGATATCAAGCT
TATCGATAATCAACCTCTGGATTACAAAATTTGTGAAAGATTGACTGGTATTCTTAACTATGTTGCTCCT
TTTACGCTATGTGGATACGCTGCTTTAATGCCTTTGTATCATGCTATTGCTTCCCGTATGGCTTTCATTT
TCTCCTCCTTGTATAAATCCTGGTTGCTGTCTCTTTATGAGGAGTTGTGGCCCGTTGTCAGGCAACGTGG
CGTGGTGTGCACTGTGTTTGCTGACGCAACCCCCACTGGTTGGGGCATTGCCACCACCTGTCAGCTCCTT
TCCGGGACTTTCGCTTTCCCCCTCCCTATTGCCACGGCGGAACTCATCGCCGCCTGCCTTGCCCGCTGCT
GGACAGGGGCTCGGCTGTTGGGCACTGACAATTCCGTGGTGTTGTCGGGGAAATCATCGTCCTTTCCTTG
GCTGCTCGCCTATGTTGCCACCTGGATTCTGCGCGGGACGTCCTTCTGCTACGTCCCTTCGGCCCTCAAT
CCAGCGGACCTTCCTTCCCGCGGCCTGCTGCCGGCTCTGCGGCCTCTTCCGCGTCTTCGCCTTCGCCCTC
AGACGAGTCGGATCTCCCTTTGGGCCGCCTCCCCGCATCGATACCG
